>Addgene plasmid #11061 | pcDNA3 Leo1 | addgene full sequence | sequence record 447742 | Addgene Long Read Sequencing Result
GACGGATCGGGAGATCTCCCGATCCCCTATGGTGCACTCTCAGTACAATCTGCTCTGATGCCGCATAGTT
AAGCCAGTATCTGCTCCCTGCTTGTGTGTTGGAGGTCGCTGAGTAGTGCGCGAGCAAAATTTAAGCTACA
ACAAGGCAAGGCTTGACCGACAATTGCATGAAGAATCTGCTTAGGGTTAGGCGTTTTGCGCTGCTTCGCG
ATGTACGGGCCAGATATACGCGTTGACATTGATTATTGACTAGTTATTAATAGTAATCAATTACGGGGTC
ATTAGTTCATAGCCCATATATGGAGTTCCGCGTTACATAACTTACGGTAAATGGCCCGCCTGGCTGACCG
CCCAACGACCCCCGCCCATTGACGTCAATAATGACGTATGTTCCCATAGTAACGCCAATAGGGACTTTCC
ATTGACGTCAATGGGTGGAGTATTTACGGTAAACTGCCCACTTGGCAGTACATCAAGTGTATCATATGCC
AAGTACGCCCCCTATTGACGTCAATGACGGTAAATGGCCCGCCTGGCATTATGCCCAGTACATGACCTTA
TGGGACTTTCCTACTTGGCAGTACATCTACGTATTAGTCATCGCTATTACCATGGTGATGCGGTTTTGGC
AGTACATCAATGGGCGTGGATAGCGGTTTGACTCACGGGGATTTCCAAGTCTCCACCCCATTGACGTCAA
TGGGAGTTTGTTTTGGCACCAAAATCAACGGGACTTTCCAAAATGTCGTAACAACTCCGCCCCATTGACG
CAAATGGGCGGTAGGCGTGTACGGTGGGAGGTCTATATAAGCAGAGCTCTCTGGCTAACTAGAGAACCCA
CTGCTTACTGGCTTATCGAAATTAATACGACTCACTATAGGGAGACCCAAGCTTGGTACCGAGCTCGGAT
CC
[1998 nt withheld, positions 913-2910]
TGACTCGAGCATGCATCTAGAGGGCCCTATTCTATAGTGTCACCTAAATGCTAGAGCTCGCTGATCAGCC
TCGACTGTGCCTTCTAGTTGCCAGCCATCTGTTGTTTGCCCCTCCCCCGTGCCTTCCTTGACCCTGGAAG
GTGCCACTCCCACTGTCCTTTCCTAATAAAATGAGGAAATTGCATCGCATTGTCTGAGTAGGTGTCATTC
TATTCTGGGGGGTGGGGTGGGGCAGGACAGCAAGGGGGAGGATTGGGAAGACAATAGCAGGCATGCTGGG
GATGCGGTGGGCTCTATGGCTTCTGAGGCGGAAAGAACCAGCTGGGGCTCTAGGGGGTATCCCC
[124 nt withheld, positions 3255-3378]
C
[91 nt withheld, positions 3380-3470]
A
[49 nt withheld, positions 3472-3520]
CCTTTGACGTTGGAGTCCACGTTCTTT
[37 nt withheld, positions 3548-3584]
ACCCTATCTCGGTCTATTCTTTTGATTTATAAGGGATTTTGCCGATTTCGGCCTATTGGTTAAAAAATGA
GCTGATTTAACAAAAATTTAACGCGAATTAATTCTGTGGAATGTGTGTCAGTTAGGGTGTGGAAAGTCCC
CAGGCTCCCCAGCAGGCAGAAGTATGCAAAGCATGCATCTCAATTAGTCAGCAACCAGGTGTGGAAAGTC
CCCAGGCTCCCCAGCAGGCAGAAGTATGCAAAGCATGCATCTCAATTAGTCAGCAACCATAGTCCCGCCC
CTAACTCCGCCCATCCCGCCCCTAACTCCGCCCAGTTCCGCCCATTCTCCGCCCCATGGCTGACTAATTT
TTTTTATTTATGCAGAGGCCGAGGCCGCCTCTGCCTCTGAGCTATTCCAGAAGTAGTGAGGAGGCTTTTT
TGGAGGCCTAGGCTTTTGCAAAAAGCTCCCGGGAGCTTGTATATCCATTTTCGGATCTGATCAAGAGACA
GGATGAGGATCGTTTCGCATGATTGAACAAGATGGATTGCACGCAGGTTCTCCGGCCGCTTGGGTGGAGA
GGCTATTCGGCTATGACTGGGCACAACAGACAATCGGCTGCTCTGATGCCGCCGTGTTCCGGCTGTCAGC
GCAGGGGCGCCCGGTTCTTTTTGTCAAGACCGACCTGTCCGGTGCCCTGAATGAACTGCAGGACGAGGCA
GCGCGGCTATCGTGGCTGGCCACGACGGGCGTTCCTTGCGCAGCTGTGCTCGACGTTGTCACTGAAGCGG
GAAGGGACTGGCTGCTATTGGGCGAAGTGCCGGGGCAGGATCTCCTGTCATCTCACCTTGCTCCTGCCGA
GAAAGTATCCATCATGGCTGATGCAATGCGGCGGCTGCATACGCTTGATCCGGCTACCTGCCCATTCGAC
CACCAAGCGAAACATCGCATCGAGCGAGCACGTACTCGGATGGAAGCCGGTCTTGTCGATCAGGATGATC
TGGACGAAGAGCATCAGGGGCTCGCGCCAGCCGAACTGTTCGCCAGGCTCAAGGCGCGCATGCCCGACGG
CGAGGATCTCGTCGTGACCCATGGCGATGCCTGCTTGCCGAATATCATGGTGGAAAATGGCCGCTTTTCT
GGATTCATCGACTGTGGCCGGCTGGGTGTGGCGGACCGCTATCAGGACATAGCGTTGGCTACCCGTGATA
TTGCTGAAGAGCTTGGCGGCGAATGGGCTGACCGCTTCCTCGTGCTTTACGGTATCGCCGCTCCCGATTC
GCAGCGCATCGCCTTCTATCGCCTTCTTGACGAGTTCTTCTGAGCGGGACTCTGGGGTTCGAAATGACCG
ACCAAGCGACGCCCAACCTGCCATCACGAGATTTCGATTCCACCGCCGCCTTCTATGAAAGGTTGGGCTT
CGGAATCGTTTTCCGGGACGCCGGCTGGATGATCCTCCAGCGCGGGGATCTCATGCTGGAGTTCTTCGCC
CACCCCAACTTGTTTATTGCAGCTTATAATGGTTACAAATAAAGCAATAGCATCACAAATTTCACAAATA
AAGCATTTTTTTCACTGCATTCTAGTTGTGGTTTGTCCAAACTCATCAATGTATCTTATCATGTCTGTAT
ACCGTCGACCTCTAGCTAGAGCTTGGCGTAATCATGGTCATAGCTGTTTCCTGTGTGAAATTGTTATCCG
CTCACAATTCCACACAACATACGAGCCGGAAGCATAAAGTGTAAAGCCTGGGGTGCCTAATGAGTGAGCT
AACTCACATTAATTGCGTTGCGCTCACTGCCCGCTTTCCAGTCGGGAAACCTGTCGTGCCAGCTGCATTA
ATGAATCGGCCAACGCGCGGGGAGAGGCGGTTTGCGTATTGGGCGCTCTTCCGCTTCCTCGCTCACTGAC
TCGCTGCGCTCGGTCGTTCGGCTGCGGCGAGCGGTATCAGCTCACTCAAAGGCGGTAATACGGTTATCCA
CAGAATCAGGGGATAACGCAGGAAAGAACATGTGAGCAAAAGGCCAGCAAAAGGCCAGGAACCGTAAAAA
GGCCGCGTTGCTGGCGTTTTTCCATAGGCTCCGCCCCCCTGACGAGCATCACAAAAATCGACGCTCAAGT
CAGAGGTGGCGAAACCCGACAGGACTATAAAGATACCAGGCGTTTCCCCCTGGAAGCTCCCTCGTGCGCT
CTCCTGTTCCGACCCTGCCGCTTACCGGATACCTGTCCGCCTTTCTCCCTTCGGGAAGCGTGGCGCTTTC
TCATAGCTCACGCTGTAGGTATCTCAGTTCGGTGTAGGTCGTTCGCTCCAAGCTGGGCTGTGTGCACGAA
CCCCCCGTTCAGCCCGACCGCTGCGCCTTATCCGGTAACTATCGTCTTGAGTCCAACCCGGTAAGACACG
ACTTATCGCCACTGGCAGCAGCCACTGGTAACAGGATTAGCAGAGCGAGGTATGTAGGCGGTGCTACAGA
GTTCTTGAAGTGGTGGCCTAACTACGGCTACACTAGAAGAACAGTATTTGGTATCTGCGCTCTGCTGAAG
CCAGTTACCTTCGGAAAAAGAGTTGGTAGCTCTTGATCCGGCAAACAAACCACCGCTGGTAGCGGTGGTT
TTTTTGTTTGCAAGCAGCAGATTACGCGCAGAAAAAAAGGATCTCAAGAAGATCCTTTGATCTTTTCTAC
GGGGTCTGACGCTCAGTGGAACGAAAACTCACGTTAAGGGATTTTGGTCATGAGATTATCAAAAAGGATC
TTCACCTAGATCCTTTTAAATTAAAAATGAAGTTTTAAATCAATCTAAAGTATATATGAGTAAACTTGGT
CTGACAGTTACCAATGCTTAATCAGTGAGGCACCTATCTCAGCGATCTGTCTATTTCGTTCATCCATAGT
TGCCTGACTCCCCGTCGTGTAGATAACTACGATACGGGAGGGCTTACCATCTGGCCCCAGTGCTGCAATG
ATACCGCGAGACCCACGCTCACCGGCTCCAGATTTATCAGCAATAAACCAGCCAGCCGGAAGGGCCGAGC
GCAGAAGTGGTCCTGCAACTTTATCCGCCTCCATCCAGTCTATTAATTGTTGCCGGGAAGCTAGAGTAAG
TAGTTCGCCAGTTAATAGTTTGCGCAACGTTGTTGCCATTGCTACAGGCATCGTGGTGTCACGCTCGTCG
TTTGGTATGGCTTCATTCAGCTCCGGTTCCCAACGATCAAGGCGAGTTACATGATCCCCCATGTTGTGCA
AAAAAGCGGTTAGCTCCTTCGGTCCTCCGATCGTTGTCAGAAGTAAGTTGGCCGCAGTGTTATCACTCAT
GGTTATGGCAGCACTGCATAATTCTCTTACTGTCATGCCATCCGTAAGATGCTTTTCTGTGACTGGTGAG
TACTCAACCAAGTCATTCTGAGAATAGTGTATGCGGCGACCGAGTTGCTCTTGCCCGGCGTCAATACGGG
ATAATACCGCGCCACATAGCAGAACTTTAAAAGTGCTCATCATTGGAAAACGTTCTTCGGGGCGAAAACT
CTCAAGGATCTTACCGCTGTTGAGATCCAGTTCGATGTAACCCACTCGTGCACCCAACTGATCTTCAGCA
TCTTTTACTTTCACCAGCGTTTCTGGGTGAGCAAAAACAGGAAGGCAAAATGCCGCAAAAAAGGGAATAA
GGGCGACACGGAAATGTTGAATACTCATACTCTTCCTTTTTCAATATTATTGAAGCATTTATCAGGGTTA
TTGTCTCATGAGCGGATACATATTTGAATGTATTTAGAAAAATAAACAAATAGGGGTTCCGCGCACATTT
CCCCGAAAAGTGCCACCTGACGTC
Features (pLannotate 1.2.2; 21 found; start..end, strand, type, name):
     28..80      -  misc_feature   bom (fragment): basis of mobility region from pBR322
    235..614     +  enhancer       CMV enhancer: human cytomegalovirus immediate early enhancer
    615..818     +  promoter       CMV promoter: human cytomegalovirus (CMV) immediate early promoter
    814..847     +  LTR            5' LTR (truncated) (fragment): truncated 5' long terminal repeat (LTR) from HIV-1
    863..881     +  promoter       T7 promoter: promoter for bacteriophage T7 RNA polymerase
    913..2844    +  CDS            LEO1 (sequence withheld): LEO1_HUMAN - Also known as RDL. Experimental evidence at protein level: Swiss-Prot protein existence level 1. Component of the PAF1 complex (PAF1C) which has multiple functions during transcription by RNA polymerase II and is implicated in regulation of development and maintenance of embryonic stem cell pluripotency. PAF1C associates with RNA polymerase II through interaction with POLR2A CTD non-phosphorylated and 'Ser-2'- and 'Ser- 5'-phosphorylated forms and is involved in transcriptional elongation, acting both independently and synergistically with TCEA1 and in cooperation with the DSIF co
   2941..2959    -  promoter       SP6 promoter: promoter for bacteriophage SP6 RNA polymerase
   2985..3209    +  polyA_signal   bGH poly(A) signal: bovine growth hormone polyadenylation signal
   3213..3234    +  promoter       SV40 promoter (fragment): SV40 enhancer and early promoter
   3255..3683    +  rep_origin     f1 ori (sequence partly withheld): f1 bacteriophage origin of replication; arrow indicates direction of (+) strand synthesis
   3697..4026    +  promoter       SV40 promoter: SV40 enhancer and early promoter
   4093..4884    +  CDS            neo: KKA2_KLEPN - Also known as kan, nptII. Experimental evidence at protein level: Swiss-Prot protein existence level 1. Resistance to kanamycin, neomycin, paromomycin, ribostamycin, butirosin and gentamicin B. From Klebsiella pneumoniae.
   4908..5066    +  CDS            ble (fragment): BLE_KLEPN - Experimental evidence at protein level: Swiss-Prot protein existence level 1. Binding protein with a strong affinity to the bleomycin family of antibiotics. Binds to CL990; an antimitotic-antibiotic compound. From Klebsiella pneumoniae.
   5061..5182    +  polyA_signal   SV40 poly(A) signal: SV40 polyadenylation signal
   5255..5271    -  protein_bind   lac operator: The lac repressor binds to the lac operator to inhibit transcription in E. coli. This inhibition can be relieved by adding lactose or isopropyl-β-D-thiogalactopyranoside (IPTG). lac repressor encoded by lacI
   5279..5309    -  promoter       lac promoter: promoter for the E. coli lac operon
   5324..5345    -  protein_bind   CAP binding site: CAP binding activates transcription in the presence of cAMP. E. coli catabolite activator protein
   5358..5450    -  CDS            lacI (fragment): lac repressor; lacI; The lac repressor binds to the lac operator to inhibit transcription in E. coli. This inhibition can be relieved by adding lactose or isopropyl-β-D-thiogalactopyranoside (IPTG).
   5633..6221    -  rep_origin     ori: high-copy-number ColE1/pMB1/pBR322/pUC origin of replication
   6392..7252    -  CDS            AmpR: β-lactamase; bla; confers resistance to ampicillin, carbenicillin, and related antibiotics
   7253..7357    -  promoter       AmpR promoter: bla
