[The description below was written by a language model from this plasmid's Addgene catalogue record and pLannotate feature annotations shown in this document.]
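Description:
pcDNA3 Leo1 is a mammalian expression plasmid built on the Invitrogen pcDNA3 backbone and carrying the human LEO1 (also known as RDL) coding sequence, an insert of about 2 kb cloned between the BamHI and XhoI sites, both of which remain intact. The sequenced construct is roughly 7.4 kb. In bacteria it is maintained through a high-copy ColE1/pUC-type origin and selected with ampicillin via the β-lactamase gene. An f1 origin is also present, permitting single-stranded DNA production. Small annotated fragments such as the bom, lac promoter/operator, lacI and ble pieces, and a short match to an HIV-1 LTR next to the CMV promoter, appear to be backbone remnants or annotation artefacts rather than functional parts.

Expression of LEO1 in mammalian cells is driven by the human cytomegalovirus immediate-early enhancer and promoter, and transcripts are terminated by the bovine growth hormone polyadenylation signal. T7 and SP6 promoters flank the insert in opposing orientations and serve as sequencing primer sites; they could also support in vitro transcription. A separate cassette, with the SV40 early promoter driving the neomycin phosphotransferase gene followed by an SV40 poly(A) signal, allows G418 selection of stably transfected cells. No epitope tag or reporter is annotated or mentioned in the record.

LEO1 is a component of the PAF1 complex, which associates with RNA polymerase II and functions in transcriptional elongation. The plasmid was deposited in connection with work showing that the tumour suppressor parafibromin is part of a human Paf1 complex, so it is suited to transient or stable overexpression of LEO1 for studies of that complex and its interactions.
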