Addgene plasmid #11061: pcDNA3 Leo1
Depositing lab: Matthew Meyerson. Depositing organization: Dana-Farber Cancer Institute. Publication: The parafibromin tumor suppressor protein is part of a human Paf1 complex. Rozenblatt-Rosen O, Hughes CM, Nannepaga SJ, Shanmugam KS, Copeland TD, Guszczynski T, Resau JH, Meyerson M. Mol Cell Biol. 2005 Jan . 25(2):612-20. 10.1128/MCB.25.2.612-620.2005 PubMed 15632063.
Backbone
  Vector backbone: pcDNA3
  Backbone manufacturer: Invitrogen
  Backbone size w/o insert (bp): 5400
  Vector type: Mammalian Expression
  Selectable markers: Neomycin (select with G418)
Growth in bacteria
  Bacterial resistance: Ampicillin, 100 μg/mL
  Growth temperature: 37°C
  Growth strain: DH5alpha
  Copy number: High Copy
Gene/Insert
  Gene/Insert name: Leo1
  Species: H. sapiens (human)
  Insert size (bp): 2001
  Entrez Gene: LEO1 (a.k.a. RDL)
  Cloning method: Restriction Enzyme; 5′ cloning site BamHI (not destroyed); 3′ cloning site XhoI (not destroyed)
  Sequencing primers: 5′ T7; 3′ SP6
Terms and licenses: Academic/Nonprofit Terms; Industry Terms: Not Available to Industry
Depositor comments: Author has deposited insert sequence. Click on "sequence" to view. Cloned using the following primers 5' CG GGA TCC ATG GCG GAT ATG GAG GAT CTC 3' and 5' CCG CTC GAG ATC ATC ATC TTC TTC CTC TTC ATC G 3'
How to cite: pcDNA3 Leo1 was a gift from Matthew Meyerson (Addgene plasmid # 11061 ; http://n2t.net/addgene:11061 ; RRID:Addgene_11061)
