>Addgene plasmid #11061 | pcDNA3 Leo1 | depositor partial sequence | sequence record 6879 | Author sequence
[1998 nt withheld, positions 1-1998]
TGA
