>Addgene plasmid #11061 | pcDNA3 Leo1 | addgene partial sequence | sequence record 18017 | T7 5'-TAATACGACTCACTATAGGG-3'
[744 nt withheld, positions 1-744]
